>Addgene plasmid #47292 | TAL3573 | depositor partial sequence | sequence record 67379 | Insert sequence
ATGGACTACAAAGACCATGACGGTGATTATAAAGATCATGACATCGATTACAAGGATGACGATGACAAGA
TGGCCCCCAAGAAGAAGAGGAAGGTGGGCATTCACCGCGGGGTACCTATGGTGGACTTGAGGACACTCGG
TTATTCGCAACAGCAACAGGAGAAAATCAAGCCTAAGGTCAGGAGCACCGTCGCGCAACACCACGAGGCG
CTTGTGGGGCATGGCTTCACTCATGCGCATATTGTCGCGCTTTCACAGCACCCTGCGGCGCTTGGGACGG
TGGCTGTCAAATACCAAGATATGATTGCGGCCCTGCCCGAAGCCACGCACGAGGCAATTGTAGGGGTCGG
TAAACAGTGGTCGGGAGCGCGAGCACTTGAGGCGCTGCTGACTGTGGCGGGTGAGCTTAGGGGGCCTCCG
CTCCAGCTCGACACCGGGCAGCTGCTGAAGATCGCGAAGAGAGGGGGAGTAACAGCGGTAGAGGCAGTGC
ACGCCTGGCGCAATGCGCTCACCGGGGCCCCCTTGAACCTGACCCCAGACCAGGTAGTCGCAATCGCGTC
ACATGACGGGGGAAAGCAAGCCCTGGAAACCGTGCAAAGGTTGTTGCCGGTCCTTTGTCAAGACCACGGC
CTTACACCGGAGCAAGTCGTGGCCATTGCAAGCAACATCGGTGGCAAACAGGCTCTTGAGACGGTTCAGA
GACTTCTCCCAGTTCTCTGTCAAGCCCACGGGCTGACTCCCGATCAAGTTGTAGCGATTGCGTCCAACGG
TGGAGGGAAACAAGCATTGGAGACTGTCCAACGGCTCCTTCCCGTGTTGTGTCAAGCCCACGGTTTGACG
CCTGCACAAGTGGTCGCCATCGCCAACAACAACGGCGGTAAGCAGGCGCTGGAAACAGTACAGCGCCTGC
TGCCTGTACTGTGCCAGGATCATGGACTGACCCCAGACCAGGTAGTCGCAATCGCGAACAATAATGGGGG
AAAGCAAGCCCTGGAAACCGTGCAAAGGTTGTTGCCGGTCCTTTGTCAAGACCACGGCCTTACACCGGAG
CAAGTCGTGGCCATTGCAAGCAACATCGGTGGCAAACAGGCTCTTGAGACGGTTCAGAGACTTCTCCCAG
TTCTCTGTCAAGCCCACGGGCTGACTCCCGATCAAGTTGTAGCGATTGCGTCGAACATTGGAGGGAAACA
AGCATTGGAGACTGTCCAACGGCTCCTTCCCGTGTTGTGTCAAGCCCACGGTTTGACGCCTGCACAAGTG
GTCGCCATCGCCAACAACAACGGCGGTAAGCAGGCGCTGGAAACAGTACAGCGCCTGCTGCCTGTACTGT
GCCAGGATCATGGACTGACCCCAGACCAGGTAGTCGCAATCGCGTCACATGACGGGGGAAAGCAAGCCCT
GGAAACCGTGCAAAGGTTGTTGCCGGTCCTTTGTCAAGACCACGGCCTTACACCGGAGCAAGTCGTGGCC
ATTGCATCCCACGACGGTGGCAAACAGGCTCTTGAGACGGTTCAGAGACTTCTCCCAGTTCTCTGTCAAG
CCCACGGGCTGACTCCCGATCAAGTTGTAGCGATTGCGTCCAACGGTGGAGGGAAACAAGCATTGGAGAC
TGTCCAACGGCTCCTTCCCGTGTTGTGTCAAGCCCACGGTTTGACGCCTGCACAAGTGGTCGCCATCGCC
TCGAATGGCGGCGGTAAGCAGGCGCTGGAAACAGTACAGCGCCTGCTGCCTGTACTGTGCCAGGATCATG
GACTGACCCCAGACCAGGTAGTCGCAATCGCGTCACATGACGGGGGAAAGCAAGCCCTGGAAACCGTGCA
AAGGTTGTTGCCGGTCCTTTGTCAAGACCACGGCCTTACACCGGAGCAAGTCGTGGCCATTGCAAGCAAC
ATCGGTGGCAAACAGGCTCTTGAGACGGTTCAGAGACTTCTCCCAGTTCTCTGTCAAGCCCACGGGCTGA
CTCCCGATCAAGTTGTAGCGATTGCGTCGCATGACGGAGGGAAACAAGCATTGGAGACTGTCCAACGGCT
CCTTCCCGTGTTGTGTCAAGCCCACGGTTTGACGCCTGCACAAGTGGTCGCCATCGCCAGCCATGATGGC
GGTAAGCAGGCGCTGGAAACAGTACAGCGCCTGCTGCCTGTACTGTGCCAGGATCATGGACTGACACCCG
AACAGGTGGTCGCCATTGCTTCCCACGACGGAGGACGGCCAGCCTTGGAG
