>Addgene plasmid #47292 | TAL3573 | addgene partial sequence | sequence record 69129 | JDS-TALEN-F 5'-TAGGGGTCGGTAAACAGTGG-3'
TGTGGCGGGTGAGCTTAGGGGGCCTCCGCTCCAGCTCGACACCGGGCAGCTGCTGAAGATCGCGAAGAGA
GGGGGAGTAACAGCGGTAGAGGCAGTGCACGCCTGGCGCAATGCGCTCACCGGGGCCCCCTTGAACCTGA
CCCCAGACCAGGTAGTCGCAATCGCGTCACATGACGGGGGAAAGCAAGCCCTGGAAACCGTGCAAAGGTT
GTTGCCGGTCCTTTGTCAAGACCACGGCCTTACACCGGAGCAAGTCGTGGCCATTGCAAGCAACATCGGT
GGCAAACAGGCTCTTGAGACGGTTCAGAGACTTCTCCCAGTTCTCTGTCAAGCCCACGGGCTGACTCCCG
ATCAAGTTGTAGCGATTGCGTCCAACGGTGGAGGGAAACAAGCATTGGAGACTGTCCAACGGCTCCTTCC
CGTGTTGTGTCAAGCCCACGGTTTGACGCCTGCACAAGTGGTCGCCATCGCCAACAACAACGGCGGTAAG
CAGGCGCTGGAAACAGTACAGCGCCTGCTGCCTGTACTGTGCCAGGATCATGGACTGACCCCAGACCAGG
TAGTCGCAATCGCGAACAATAATGGGGGAAAGCAAGCCCTGGAAACCGTGCAAAGGTTGTTGCCGGTCCT
TTGTCAAGACCACGGCCTTACACCGGAGCAAGTCGTGGCCATTGCAAGCAACATCGGTGGCAAACAGGCT
CTTGAGACGGTTCAGAGACTTCTCCCAGTTCTCTGTCAAGCCCACGGGCTGACTCCCGATCAAGTTGTAG
CGATTGCGTC
