[The description below was written by a language model from this plasmid's Addgene catalogue record.]
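Description:
TAL3573 is a TALEN expression plasmid built on the JDS71 backbone, a mammalian expression vector that also carries a T7 promoter. It is maintained as a high-copy plasmid in E. coli under ampicillin selection. The record gives no feature table, so elements such as the replication origin and polyadenylation signal are not explicitly listed, although the BGH reverse sequencing primer suggests a BGH terminator region downstream of the coding sequence.

The insert is an engineered array of TAL effector repeats of roughly 1.4 kb, designed to recognise a specific 18-nucleotide site in the zebrafish tet1 gene (tet methylcytosine dioxygenase 1). It was cloned into the backbone through BsmBI sites that were destroyed in the process, as is typical of type IIS assembly. The backbone supplies the flanking parts of the fusion protein: an N-terminal 3X FLAG tag for detection and a C-terminal wild-type FokI nuclease domain. Expression is driven by the CMV promoter in transfected cells, while the T7 promoter would allow in vitro transcription of mRNA, for example for embryo injection.

Because FokI cleaves DNA only as a dimer, this construct is one half of a nuclease pair. The insert name marks it as the "right" monomer, intended to be used with a matching left-hand TALEN that binds the opposite strand across a spacer. Together the pair creates a double-strand break at tet1, and error-prone repair of that break can introduce disrupting insertions or deletions. The plasmid belongs to a set of TALENs made for targeted gene disruption in zebrafish.
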