Addgene plasmid #47292: TAL3573
Depositing lab: Keith Joung. Depositing organization: Massachusetts General Hospital. Publication: Targeted gene disruption in somatic zebrafish cells using engineered TALENs. Sander JD, Cade L, Khayter C, Reyon D, Peterson RT, Joung JK, Yeh JR. Nat Biotechnol. 2011 Aug 5;29(8):697-8. doi: 10.1038/nbt.1934. PubMed 21822241.
Backbone
  Vector backbone: JDS71
  Backbone manufacturer: Addgene plasmid #32287
  Backbone size w/o insert (bp): 6447
  Vector type: Mammalian Expression ; T7
Growth in bacteria
  Bacterial resistance: Ampicillin, 100 μg/mL
  Growth temperature: 37°C
  Growth strain: XL1 Blue
  Copy number: High Copy
Gene/Insert
  Gene/Insert name: ZebrafishCommunity-tetmethylcytosinedioxygenase1(previous-right (alt names: tet methylcytosine dioxygenase 1; ENSDARG00000075230)
  Species: D. rerio (zebrafish)
  Insert size (bp): 1430
  Entrez Gene: tet1 (a.k.a. si:dkey-228d14.7)
  Promoter: CMV
  Tag / fusion protein: 3X Flag (N terminal on backbone); WT FOKI (C terminal on backbone)
  Cloning method: Restriction Enzyme; 5′ cloning site BsmBI (destroyed during cloning); 3′ cloning site BsmBI (destroyed during cloning)
  Sequencing primers: 5′ CMV-F; 3′ BGH-rev
Terms and licenses: Academic/Nonprofit Terms; Industry Terms: Not Available to Industry
Depositor comments: Target binding site: TCATGGAAGCCTTCACCC It is strongly recommended that users perform a diagnostic digest to verify this plasmid prior to use. For example, a double digest of the plasmid with BamHI and KpnI should result in two bands at 2.3kb and 5.8kb.
How to cite: TAL3573 was a gift from Keith Joung (Addgene plasmid # 47292 ; http://n2t.net/addgene:47292 ; RRID:Addgene_47292)
